Addgene plasmid #131214: pOVC1_HsPDZ1b_X
Purpose: Expresses HsPDZ1b (Homo sapiens) folllwed by restriction sites
Depositing lab: Harald Janovjak. Depositing organization: Monash University. Publication: Engineering Strategy and Vector Library for the Rapid Generation of Modular Light-Controlled Protein-Protein Interactions. Tichy AM, Gerrard EJ, Legrand JMD, Hobbs RM, Janovjak H. J Mol Biol. 2019 May 29. pii: S0022-2836(19)30317-1. doi: 10.1016/j.jmb.2019.05.033. PubMed 31150735.
Backbone
  Vector backbone: pcDNA3.1-
  Backbone manufacturer: Invitrogen
  Backbone size w/o insert (bp): 5318
  Vector type: Mammalian Expression
  Selectable markers: Neomycin (select with G418)
Growth in bacteria
  Bacterial resistance: Ampicillin, 100 μg/mL
  Growth temperature: 37°C
  Growth strain: DH5alpha
  Copy number: High Copy
Gene/Insert
  Gene/Insert name: HsPDZ1b
  Species: H. sapiens (human)
  Insert size (bp): 636
  Promoter: CMV
  Cloning method: Restriction Enzyme; 5′ cloning site AgeI (destroyed during cloning); 3′ cloning site AgeI (destroyed during cloning)
  Sequencing primers: 5′ CMV_F (CGCAAATGGGCGGTAGGCGTG); 3′ pcDNA_R (CAACAGATGGCTGGCAAC)
Terms and licenses: Academic/Nonprofit Terms; Industry Terms: Not Available to Industry
How to cite: pOVC1_HsPDZ1b_X was a gift from Harald Janovjak (Addgene plasmid # 131214 ; http://n2t.net/addgene:131214 ; RRID:Addgene_131214)
