[The description below was written by a language model from this plasmid's Addgene catalogue record, the feature table of its GenBank file and pLannotate feature annotations shown in this document.]
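Description:
pOVC1_HsPDZ1b_X is a mammalian expression plasmid built on the pcDNA3.1(-) backbone, belonging to a vector library made for the rapid assembly of modular light-controlled protein-protein interactions. It is maintained in E. coli at high copy through a ColE1/pUC-type origin with ampicillin selection (AmpR under its own bla promoter), and it also carries an f1 origin. For selection in mammalian cells, an SV40 early promoter drives the neomycin phosphotransferase gene, terminated by an SV40 poly(A) signal, giving G418 resistance.

The payload is a 636 bp insert named HsPDZ1b, listed as human in origin, placed downstream of the CMV immediate early enhancer and promoter and upstream of the bovine growth hormone polyadenylation signal. A T7 promoter sits between the CMV promoter and the coding region. Automated annotation of the insert detects two parts: a fragment matching human ERBIN (ERBB2IP), consistent with a PDZ domain, followed after a short gap by a segment resembling a fibronectin domain. The best database match for that second segment is a newt fibronectin, which probably reflects sequence similarity rather than true origin; the record does not explain how the two parts relate. The insert was introduced at AgeI sites that were destroyed during cloning. According to the stated purpose, the coding sequence is followed by restriction sites, and the "X" in the name suggests an open position for fusing a protein of interest after it.

Both full-length sequence records, from the depositor and from repository sequencing, show the same feature set and differ by only a few nucleotides in length. The separate GenBank record covers only the insert and has no annotated features.
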