Features (pLannotate 1.2.2; 21 found; start..end, strand, type, name):
     28..80      -  misc_feature   bom (fragment): basis of mobility region from pBR322
    235..614     +  enhancer       CMV enhancer: human cytomegalovirus immediate early enhancer
    615..818     +  promoter       CMV promoter: human cytomegalovirus (CMV) immediate early promoter
    814..847     +  LTR            5' LTR (truncated) (fragment): truncated 5' long terminal repeat (LTR) from HIV-1
    863..881     +  promoter       T7 promoter: promoter for bacteriophage T7 RNA polymerase
    910..1152    +  CDS            ERBIN (fragment): ERBIN_HUMAN - Also known as ERBB2IP From Homo sapiens (Human).
   1213..1437    +  CDS            FINC_PLEWA (fragment): Experimental evidence at transcript level: Swiss-Prot protein existence level 2. Fibronectins bind cell surfaces and various compounds including collagen, fibrin, heparin, DNA, and actin. Fibronectins are involved in cell adhesion, cell motility, opsonization, wound healing, and maintenance of cell shape. May be involved in osteoblast compaction (By similarity). From Pleurodeles waltl (Iberian ribbed newt).
   1555..1779    +  polyA_signal   bGH poly(A) signal: bovine growth hormone polyadenylation signal
   1783..1804    +  promoter       SV40 promoter (fragment): SV40 enhancer and early promoter
   1825..2253    +  rep_origin     f1 ori (sequence partly withheld): f1 bacteriophage origin of replication; arrow indicates direction of (+) strand synthesis
   2267..2596    +  promoter       SV40 promoter: SV40 enhancer and early promoter
   2663..3454    +  CDS            neo: KKA2_KLEPN - Also known as kan, nptII. Experimental evidence at protein level: Swiss-Prot protein existence level 1. Resistance to kanamycin, neomycin, paromomycin, ribostamycin, butirosin and gentamicin B. From Klebsiella pneumoniae.
   3478..3636    +  CDS            ble (fragment): BLE_KLEPN - Experimental evidence at protein level: Swiss-Prot protein existence level 1. Binding protein with a strong affinity to the bleomycin family of antibiotics. Binds to CL990; an antimitotic-antibiotic compound. From Klebsiella pneumoniae.
   3631..3752    +  polyA_signal   SV40 poly(A) signal: SV40 polyadenylation signal
   3825..3841    -  protein_bind   lac operator: The lac repressor binds to the lac operator to inhibit transcription in E. coli. This inhibition can be relieved by adding lactose or isopropyl-β-D-thiogalactopyranoside (IPTG). lac repressor encoded by lacI
   3849..3879    -  promoter       lac promoter: promoter for the E. coli lac operon
   3894..3915    -  protein_bind   CAP binding site: CAP binding activates transcription in the presence of cAMP. E. coli catabolite activator protein
   3928..4020    -  CDS            lacI (fragment): lac repressor; lacI; The lac repressor binds to the lac operator to inhibit transcription in E. coli. This inhibition can be relieved by adding lactose or isopropyl-β-D-thiogalactopyranoside (IPTG).
   4203..4788    -  rep_origin     ori: high-copy-number ColE1/pMB1/pBR322/pUC origin of replication
   4959..5819    -  CDS            AmpR: β-lactamase; bla; confers resistance to ampicillin, carbenicillin, and related antibiotics
   5820..5924    -  promoter       AmpR promoter: bla
>Addgene plasmid #131214 | pOVC1_HsPDZ1b_X | depositor full sequence | sequence record 251484 | Full Sequence
GACGGATCGGGAGATCTCCCGATCCCCTATGGTGCACTCTCAGTACAATCTGCTCTGATGCCGCATAGTT
AAGCCAGTATCTGCTCCCTGCTTGTGTGTTGGAGGTCGCTGAGTAGTGCGCGAGCAAAATTTAAGCTACA
ACAAGGCAAGGCTTGACCGACAATTGCATGAAGAATCTGCTTAGGGTTAGGCGTTTTGCGCTGCTTCGCG
ATGTACGGGCCAGATATACGCGTTGACATTGATTATTGACTAGTTATTAATAGTAATCAATTACGGGGTC
ATTAGTTCATAGCCCATATATGGAGTTCCGCGTTACATAACTTACGGTAAATGGCCCGCCTGGCTGACCG
CCCAACGACCCCCGCCCATTGACGTCAATAATGACGTATGTTCCCATAGTAACGCCAATAGGGACTTTCC
ATTGACGTCAATGGGTGGAGTATTTACGGTAAACTGCCCACTTGGCAGTACATCAAGTGTATCATATGCC
AAGTACGCCCCCTATTGACGTCAATGACGGTAAATGGCCCGCCTGGCATTATGCCCAGTACATGACCTTA
TGGGACTTTCCTACTTGGCAGTACATCTACGTATTAGTCATCGCTATTACCATGGTGATGCGGTTTTGGC
AGTACATCAATGGGCGTGGATAGCGGTTTGACTCACGGGGATTTCCAAGTCTCCACCCCATTGACGTCAA
TGGGAGTTTGTTTTGGCACCAAAATCAACGGGACTTTCCAAAATGTCGTAACAACTCCGCCCCATTGACG
CAAATGGGCGGTAGGCGTGTACGGTGGGAGGTCTATATAAGCAGAGCTCTCTGGCTAACTAGAGAACCCA
CTGCTTACTGGCTTATCGAAATTAATACGACTCACTATAGGGAGACCCAAGCTGACCATGGCCACCGGGC
CAGAACTTGGATTTAGCATATCAGGTGGTGTCGGGGGTAGAGGAAACCCATTCAGACCTGATGATGATGG
TATATTTGTAACAAGGGTACAACCTGAAGGACCAGCATCAAAATTACTGCAGCCAGGTGATAAAATTATT
CAGGCTAATGGCTACAGTTTTATAAATATTGAACATGGACAAGCAGTGTCCTTGCTAAAAACTTTCCAGA
ATACAGTTGAACTCATCATTGTACGAGAAGTTGGTAACGGTGCAAAACAAGAGATTCGAGTGAGGGTTGA
AAAAGACGGTGGTTCTGGAGGCGTTTCTTCTGTTCCGACCAATCTGGAAGTTGTTGCTGCGACCCCGACT
AGCCTGCTGATCAGCTGGGATGCGTATAGGGAGCTTCCGGTTAGTTATTACCGTATCACGTACGGTGAAA
CAGGTGGTAACTCCCCGGTTCAGGAGTTCACTGTACCTGGTTCCAAGTCTACTGCTACCATCAGCGGCCT
GAAACCGGGTGTCGACTATACCATCACTGTATACGCACATTACAACTACCATTACTACTCTAGCCCAATC
TCGATTAACTACCGTACCTCTAGACCCGGTGAATTCTCAGGCTCTGGATCCCCCGGGTAAGTTTAAACCG
CTGATCAGCCTCGACTGTGCCTTCTAGTTGCCAGCCATCTGTTGTTTGCCCCTCCCCCGTGCCTTCCTTG
ACCCTGGAAGGTGCCACTCCCACTGTCCTTTCCTAATAAAATGAGGAAATTGCATCGCATTGTCTGAGTA
GGTGTCATTCTATTCTGGGGGGTGGGGTGGGGCAGGACAGCAAGGGGGAGGATTGGGAAGACAATAGCAG
GCATGCTGGGGATGCGGTGGGCTCTATGGCTTCTGAGGCGGAAAGAACCAGCTGGGGCTCTAGGGGGTAT
CCCC
[124 nt withheld, positions 1825-1948]
C
[91 nt withheld, positions 1950-2040]
A
[49 nt withheld, positions 2042-2090]
CCTTTGACGTTGGAGTCCACGTTCTTT
[37 nt withheld, positions 2118-2154]
ACCCTATCTCGGTCTATTCTTTTGATTTATAAGGGATTTTGCCGATTTCGGCCTATTGGTTAAAAAATGA
GCTGATTTAACAAAAATTTAACGCGAATTAATTCTGTGGAATGTGTGTCAGTTAGGGTGTGGAAAGTCCC
CAGGCTCCCCAGCAGGCAGAAGTATGCAAAGCATGCATCTCAATTAGTCAGCAACCAGGTGTGGAAAGTC
CCCAGGCTCCCCAGCAGGCAGAAGTATGCAAAGCATGCATCTCAATTAGTCAGCAACCATAGTCCCGCCC
CTAACTCCGCCCATCCCGCCCCTAACTCCGCCCAGTTCCGCCCATTCTCCGCCCCATGGCTGACTAATTT
TTTTTATTTATGCAGAGGCCGAGGCCGCCTCTGCCTCTGAGCTATTCCAGAAGTAGTGAGGAGGCTTTTT
TGGAGGCCTAGGCTTTTGCAAAAAGCTCTCGGGAGCTTGTATATCCATTTTCGGATCTGATCAAGAGACA
GGATGAGGATCGTTTCGCATGATTGAACAAGATGGATTGCACGCAGGTTCTCCGGCCGCTTGGGTGGAGA
GGCTATTCGGCTATGACTGGGCACAACAGACAATCGGCTGCTCTGATGCCGCCGTGTTCCGGCTGTCAGC
GCAGGGGCGCCCGGTTCTTTTTGTCAAGACCGACCTGTCCGGTGCCCTGAATGAACTGCAGGACGAGGCA
GCGCGGCTATCGTGGCTGGCCACGACGGGCGTTCCTTGCGCAGCTGTGCTCGACGTTGTCACTGAAGCGG
GAAGGGACTGGCTGCTATTGGGCGAAGTGCCGGGGCAGGATCTCCTGTCATCTCACCTTGCTCCTGCCGA
GAAAGTATCCATCATGGCTGATGCAATGCGGCGGCTGCATACGCTTGATCCGGCTACCTGCCCATTCGAC
CACCAAGCGAAACATCGCATCGAGCGAGCACGTACTCGGATGGAAGCCGGTCTTGTCGATCAGGATGATC
TGGACGAAGAGCATCAGGGGCTCGCGCCAGCCGAACTGTTCGCCAGGCTCAAGGCGCGCATGCCCGACGG
CGAGGATCTCGTCGTGACCCATGGCGATGCCTGCTTGCCGAATATCATGGTGGAAAATGGCCGCTTTTCT
GGATTCATCGACTGTGGCCGGCTGGGTGTGGCGGACCGCTATCAGGACATAGCGTTGGCTACCCGTGATA
TTGCTGAAGAGCTTGGCGGCGAATGGGCTGACCGCTTCCTCGTGCTTTACGGTATCGCCGCTCCCGATTC
GCAGCGCATCGCCTTCTATCGCCTTCTTGACGAGTTCTTCTGAGCGGGACTCTGGGGTTCGAAATGACCG
ACCAAGCGACGCCCAACCTGCCATCACGAGATTTCGATTCCACCGCCGCCTTCTATGAAAGGTTGGGCTT
CGGAATCGTTTTCCGGGACGCCGGCTGGATGATCCTCCAGCGCGGGGATCTCATGCTGGAGTTCTTCGCC
CACCCCAACTTGTTTATTGCAGCTTATAATGGTTACAAATAAAGCAATAGCATCACAAATTTCACAAATA
AAGCATTTTTTTCACTGCATTCTAGTTGTGGTTTGTCCAAACTCATCAATGTATCTTATCATGTCTGTAT
ACCGTCGACCTCTAGCTAGAGCTTGGCGTAATCATGGTCATAGCTGTTTCCTGTGTGAAATTGTTATCCG
CTCACAATTCCACACAACATACGAGCCGGAAGCATAAAGTGTAAAGCCTGGGGTGCCTAATGAGTGAGCT
AACTCACATTAATTGCGTTGCGCTCACTGCCCGCTTTCCAGTCGGGAAACCTGTCGTGCCAGCTGCATTA
ATGAATCGGCCAACGCGCGGGGAGAGGCGGTTTGCGTATTGGGCGCTCTTCCGCTTCCTCGCTCACTGAC
TCGCTGCGCTCGGTCGTTCGGCTGCGGCGAGCGGTATCAGCTCACTCAAAGGCGGTAATACGGTTATCCA
CAGAATCAGGGGATAACGCAGGAAAGAACATGTGAGCAAAAGGCCAGCAAAAGGCCAGGAACCGTAAAAA
GGCCGCGTTGCTGGCGTTTTTCCATAGGCTCCGCCCCCCTGACGAGCATCACAAAAATCGACGCTCAAGT
CAGAGGTGGCGAAACCCGACAGGACTATAAAGATACCAGGCGTTTCCCCCTGGAAGCTCCCTCGTGCGCT
CTCCTGTTCCGACCCTGCCGCTTACCGGATACCTGTCCGCCTTTCTCCCTTCGGGAAGCGTGGCGCTTTC
TCATAGCTCACGCTGTAGGTATCTCAGTTCGGTGTAGGTCGTTCGCTCCAAGCTGGGCTGTGTGCACGAA
CCCCCCGTTCAGCCCGACCGCTGCGCCTTATCCGGTAACTATCGTCTTGAGTCCAACCCGGTAAGACACG
ACTTATCGCCACTGGCAGCAGCCACTGGTAACAGGATTAGCAGAGCGAGGTATGTAGGCGGTGCTACAGA
GTTCTTGAAGTGGTGGCCTAACTACGGCTACACTAGAAGAACAGTATTTGGTATCTGCGCTCTGCTGAAG
CCAGTTACCTTCGGAAAAAGAGTTGGTAGCTCTTGATCCGGCAAACAAACCACCGCTGGTAGCGGTTTTT
TTGTTTGCAAGCAGCAGATTACGCGCAGAAAAAAAGGATCTCAAGAAGATCCTTTGATCTTTTCTACGGG
GTCTGACGCTCAGTGGAACGAAAACTCACGTTAAGGGATTTTGGTCATGAGATTATCAAAAAGGATCTTC
ACCTAGATCCTTTTAAATTAAAAATGAAGTTTTAAATCAATCTAAAGTATATATGAGTAAACTTGGTCTG
ACAGTTACCAATGCTTAATCAGTGAGGCACCTATCTCAGCGATCTGTCTATTTCGTTCATCCATAGTTGC
CTGACTCCCCGTCGTGTAGATAACTACGATACGGGAGGGCTTACCATCTGGCCCCAGTGCTGCAATGATA
CCGCGAGACCCACGCTCACCGGCTCCAGATTTATCAGCAATAAACCAGCCAGCCGGAAGGGCCGAGCGCA
GAAGTGGTCCTGCAACTTTATCCGCCTCCATCCAGTCTATTAATTGTTGCCGGGAAGCTAGAGTAAGTAG
TTCGCCAGTTAATAGTTTGCGCAACGTTGTTGCCATTGCTACAGGCATCGTGGTGTCACGCTCGTCGTTT
GGTATGGCTTCATTCAGCTCCGGTTCCCAACGATCAAGGCGAGTTACATGATCCCCCATGTTGTGCAAAA
AAGCGGTTAGCTCCTTCGGTCCTCCGATCGTTGTCAGAAGTAAGTTGGCCGCAGTGTTATCACTCATGGT
TATGGCAGCACTGCATAATTCTCTTACTGTCATGCCATCCGTAAGATGCTTTTCTGTGACTGGTGAGTAC
TCAACCAAGTCATTCTGAGAATAGTGTATGCGGCGACCGAGTTGCTCTTGCCCGGCGTCAATACGGGATA
ATACCGCGCCACATAGCAGAACTTTAAAAGTGCTCATCATTGGAAAACGTTCTTCGGGGCGAAAACTCTC
AAGGATCTTACCGCTGTTGAGATCCAGTTCGATGTAACCCACTCGTGCACCCAACTGATCTTCAGCATCT
TTTACTTTCACCAGCGTTTCTGGGTGAGCAAAAACAGGAAGGCAAAATGCCGCAAAAAAGGGAATAAGGG
CGACACGGAAATGTTGAATACTCATACTCTTCCTTTTTCAATATTATTGAAGCATTTATCAGGGTTATTG
TCTCATGAGCGGATACATATTTGAATGTATTTAGAAAAATAAACAAATAGGGGTTCCGCGCACATTTCCC
CGAAAAGTGCCACCTGACGTC
