Features (pLannotate 1.2.2; 21 found; start..end, strand, type, name):
    119..498     +  enhancer       CMV enhancer: human cytomegalovirus immediate early enhancer
    499..702     +  promoter       CMV promoter: human cytomegalovirus (CMV) immediate early promoter
    698..731     +  LTR            5' LTR (truncated) (fragment): truncated 5' long terminal repeat (LTR) from HIV-1
    747..765     +  promoter       T7 promoter: promoter for bacteriophage T7 RNA polymerase
    794..1036    +  CDS            ERBIN (fragment): ERBIN_HUMAN - Also known as ERBB2IP From Homo sapiens (Human).
   1097..1321    +  CDS            FINC_PLEWA (fragment): Experimental evidence at transcript level: Swiss-Prot protein existence level 2. Fibronectins bind cell surfaces and various compounds including collagen, fibrin, heparin, DNA, and actin. Fibronectins are involved in cell adhesion, cell motility, opsonization, wound healing, and maintenance of cell shape. May be involved in osteoblast compaction (By similarity). From Pleurodeles waltl (Iberian ribbed newt).
   1439..1663    +  polyA_signal   bGH poly(A) signal: bovine growth hormone polyadenylation signal
   1667..1688    +  promoter       SV40 promoter (fragment): SV40 enhancer and early promoter
   1709..2137    +  rep_origin     f1 ori (sequence partly withheld): f1 bacteriophage origin of replication; arrow indicates direction of (+) strand synthesis
   2151..2480    +  promoter       SV40 promoter: SV40 enhancer and early promoter
   2547..3338    +  CDS            neo: KKA2_KLEPN - Also known as kan, nptII. Experimental evidence at protein level: Swiss-Prot protein existence level 1. Resistance to kanamycin, neomycin, paromomycin, ribostamycin, butirosin and gentamicin B. From Klebsiella pneumoniae.
   3362..3520    +  CDS            ble (fragment): BLE_KLEPN - Experimental evidence at protein level: Swiss-Prot protein existence level 1. Binding protein with a strong affinity to the bleomycin family of antibiotics. Binds to CL990; an antimitotic-antibiotic compound. From Klebsiella pneumoniae.
   3515..3636    +  polyA_signal   SV40 poly(A) signal: SV40 polyadenylation signal
   3709..3725    -  protein_bind   lac operator: The lac repressor binds to the lac operator to inhibit transcription in E. coli. This inhibition can be relieved by adding lactose or isopropyl-β-D-thiogalactopyranoside (IPTG). lac repressor encoded by lacI
   3733..3763    -  promoter       lac promoter: promoter for the E. coli lac operon
   3778..3799    -  protein_bind   CAP binding site: CAP binding activates transcription in the presence of cAMP. E. coli catabolite activator protein
   3812..3904    -  CDS            lacI (fragment): lac repressor; lacI; The lac repressor binds to the lac operator to inhibit transcription in E. coli. This inhibition can be relieved by adding lactose or isopropyl-β-D-thiogalactopyranoside (IPTG).
   4087..4675    -  rep_origin     ori: high-copy-number ColE1/pMB1/pBR322/pUC origin of replication
   4846..5706    -  CDS            AmpR: β-lactamase; bla; confers resistance to ampicillin, carbenicillin, and related antibiotics
   5707..5811    -  promoter       AmpR promoter: bla
   5870..5922    -  misc_feature   bom (fragment): basis of mobility region from pBR322
>Addgene plasmid #131214 | pOVC1_HsPDZ1b_X | addgene full sequence | sequence record 257001 | Addgene NGS Result
TGCGCGAGCAAAATTTAAGCTACAACAAGGCAAGGCTTGACCGACAATTGCATGAAGAATCTGCTTAGGG
TTAGGCGTTTTGCGCTGCTTCGCGATGTACGGGCCAGATATACGCGTTGACATTGATTATTGACTAGTTA
TTAATAGTAATCAATTACGGGGTCATTAGTTCATAGCCCATATATGGAGTTCCGCGTTACATAACTTACG
GTAAATGGCCCGCCTGGCTGACCGCCCAACGACCCCCGCCCATTGACGTCAATAATGACGTATGTTCCCA
TAGTAACGCCAATAGGGACTTTCCATTGACGTCAATGGGTGGAGTATTTACGGTAAACTGCCCACTTGGC
AGTACATCAAGTGTATCATATGCCAAGTACGCCCCCTATTGACGTCAATGACGGTAAATGGCCCGCCTGG
CATTATGCCCAGTACATGACCTTATGGGACTTTCCTACTTGGCAGTACATCTACGTATTAGTCATCGCTA
TTACCATGGTGATGCGGTTTTGGCAGTACATCAATGGGCGTGGATAGCGGTTTGACTCACGGGGATTTCC
AAGTCTCCACCCCATTGACGTCAATGGGAGTTTGTTTTGGCACCAAAATCAACGGGACTTTCCAAAATGT
CGTAACAACTCCGCCCCATTGACGCAAATGGGCGGTAGGCGTGTACGGTGGGAGGTCTATATAAGCAGAG
CTCTCTGGCTAACTAGAGAACCCACTGCTTACTGGCTTATCGAAATTAATACGACTCACTATAGGGAGAC
CCAAGCTGACCATGGCCACCGGGCCAGAACTTGGATTTAGCATATCAGGTGGTGTCGGGGGTAGAGGAAA
CCCATTCAGACCTGATGATGATGGTATATTTGTAACAAGGGTACAACCTGAAGGACCAGCATCAAAATTA
CTGCAGCCAGGTGATAAAATTATTCAGGCTAATGGCTACAGTTTTATAAATATTGAACATGGACAAGCAG
TGTCCTTGCTAAAAACTTTCCAGAATACAGTTGAACTCATCATTGTACGAGAAGTTGGTAACGGTGCAAA
ACAAGAGATTCGAGTGAGGGTTGAAAAAGACGGTGGTTCTGGAGGCGTTTCTTCTGTTCCGACCAATCTG
GAAGTTGTTGCTGCGACCCCGACTAGCCTGCTGATCAGCTGGGATGCGTATAGGGAGCTTCCGGTTAGTT
ATTACCGTATCACGTACGGTGAAACAGGTGGTAACTCCCCGGTTCAGGAGTTCACTGTACCTGGTTCCAA
GTCTACTGCTACCATCAGCGGCCTGAAACCGGGTGTCGACTATACCATCACTGTATACGCACATTACAAC
TACCATTACTACTCTAGCCCAATCTCGATTAACTACCGTACCTCTAGACCCGGTGAATTCTCAGGCTCTG
GATCCCCCGGGTAAGTTTAAACCGCTGATCAGCCTCGACTGTGCCTTCTAGTTGCCAGCCATCTGTTGTT
TGCCCCTCCCCCGTGCCTTCCTTGACCCTGGAAGGTGCCACTCCCACTGTCCTTTCCTAATAAAATGAGG
AAATTGCATCGCATTGTCTGAGTAGGTGTCATTCTATTCTGGGGGGTGGGGTGGGGCAGGACAGCAAGGG
GGAGGATTGGGAAGACAATAGCAGGCATGCTGGGGATGCGGTGGGCTCTATGGCTTCTGAGGCGGAAAGA
ACCAGCTGGGGCTCTAGGGGGTATCCCC
[124 nt withheld, positions 1709-1832]
C
[91 nt withheld, positions 1834-1924]
A
[49 nt withheld, positions 1926-1974]
CCTTTGACGTTGGAGTCCACGTTCTTT
[37 nt withheld, positions 2002-2038]
ACCCTATCTCGGTCTATTCTTTTGATTTATAAGGGATTTTGCCGATTTCGGCCTATTGGTTAAAAAATGA
GCTGATTTAACAAAAATTTAACGCGAATTAATTCTGTGGAATGTGTGTCAGTTAGGGTGTGGAAAGTCCC
CAGGCTCCCCAGCAGGCAGAAGTATGCAAAGCATGCATCTCAATTAGTCAGCAACCAGGTGTGGAAAGTC
CCCAGGCTCCCCAGCAGGCAGAAGTATGCAAAGCATGCATCTCAATTAGTCAGCAACCATAGTCCCGCCC
CTAACTCCGCCCATCCCGCCCCTAACTCCGCCCAGTTCCGCCCATTCTCCGCCCCATGGCTGACTAATTT
TTTTTATTTATGCAGAGGCCGAGGCCGCCTCTGCCTCTGAGCTATTCCAGAAGTAGTGAGGAGGCTTTTT
TGGAGGCCTAGGCTTTTGCAAAAAGCTCTCGGGAGCTTGTATATCCATTTTCGGATCTGATCAAGAGACA
GGATGAGGATCGTTTCGCATGATTGAACAAGATGGATTGCACGCAGGTTCTCCGGCCGCTTGGGTGGAGA
GGCTATTCGGCTATGACTGGGCACAACAGACAATCGGCTGCTCTGATGCCGCCGTGTTCCGGCTGTCAGC
GCAGGGGCGCCCGGTTCTTTTTGTCAAGACCGACCTGTCCGGTGCCCTGAATGAACTGCAGGACGAGGCA
GCGCGGCTATCGTGGCTGGCCACGACGGGCGTTCCTTGCGCAGCTGTGCTCGACGTTGTCACTGAAGCGG
GAAGGGACTGGCTGCTATTGGGCGAAGTGCCGGGGCAGGATCTCCTGTCATCTCACCTTGCTCCTGCCGA
GAAAGTATCCATCATGGCTGATGCAATGCGGCGGCTGCATACGCTTGATCCGGCTACCTGCCCATTCGAC
CACCAAGCGAAACATCGCATCGAGCGAGCACGTACTCGGATGGAAGCCGGTCTTGTCGATCAGGATGATC
TGGACGAAGAGCATCAGGGGCTCGCGCCAGCCGAACTGTTCGCCAGGCTCAAGGCGCGCATGCCCGACGG
CGAGGATCTCGTCGTGACCCATGGCGATGCCTGCTTGCCGAATATCATGGTGGAAAATGGCCGCTTTTCT
GGATTCATCGACTGTGGCCGGCTGGGTGTGGCGGACCGCTATCAGGACATAGCGTTGGCTACCCGTGATA
TTGCTGAAGAGCTTGGCGGCGAATGGGCTGACCGCTTCCTCGTGCTTTACGGTATCGCCGCTCCCGATTC
GCAGCGCATCGCCTTCTATCGCCTTCTTGACGAGTTCTTCTGAGCGGGACTCTGGGGTTCGAAATGACCG
ACCAAGCGACGCCCAACCTGCCATCACGAGATTTCGATTCCACCGCCGCCTTCTATGAAAGGTTGGGCTT
CGGAATCGTTTTCCGGGACGCCGGCTGGATGATCCTCCAGCGCGGGGATCTCATGCTGGAGTTCTTCGCC
CACCCCAACTTGTTTATTGCAGCTTATAATGGTTACAAATAAAGCAATAGCATCACAAATTTCACAAATA
AAGCATTTTTTTCACTGCATTCTAGTTGTGGTTTGTCCAAACTCATCAATGTATCTTATCATGTCTGTAT
ACCGTCGACCTCTAGCTAGAGCTTGGCGTAATCATGGTCATAGCTGTTTCCTGTGTGAAATTGTTATCCG
CTCACAATTCCACACAACATACGAGCCGGAAGCATAAAGTGTAAAGCCTGGGGTGCCTAATGAGTGAGCT
AACTCACATTAATTGCGTTGCGCTCACTGCCCGCTTTCCAGTCGGGAAACCTGTCGTGCCAGCTGCATTA
ATGAATCGGCCAACGCGCGGGGAGAGGCGGTTTGCGTATTGGGCGCTCTTCCGCTTCCTCGCTCACTGAC
TCGCTGCGCTCGGTCGTTCGGCTGCGGCGAGCGGTATCAGCTCACTCAAAGGCGGTAATACGGTTATCCA
CAGAATCAGGGGATAACGCAGGAAAGAACATGTGAGCAAAAGGCCAGCAAAAGGCCAGGAACCGTAAAAA
GGCCGCGTTGCTGGCGTTTTTCCATAGGCTCCGCCCCCCTGACGAGCATCACAAAAATCGACGCTCAAGT
CAGAGGTGGCGAAACCCGACAGGACTATAAAGATACCAGGCGTTTCCCCCTGGAAGCTCCCTCGTGCGCT
CTCCTGTTCCGACCCTGCCGCTTACCGGATACCTGTCCGCCTTTCTCCCTTCGGGAAGCGTGGCGCTTTC
TCATAGCTCACGCTGTAGGTATCTCAGTTCGGTGTAGGTCGTTCGCTCCAAGCTGGGCTGTGTGCACGAA
CCCCCCGTTCAGCCCGACCGCTGCGCCTTATCCGGTAACTATCGTCTTGAGTCCAACCCGGTAAGACACG
ACTTATCGCCACTGGCAGCAGCCACTGGTAACAGGATTAGCAGAGCGAGGTATGTAGGCGGTGCTACAGA
GTTCTTGAAGTGGTGGCCTAACTACGGCTACACTAGAAGAACAGTATTTGGTATCTGCGCTCTGCTGAAG
CCAGTTACCTTCGGAAAAAGAGTTGGTAGCTCTTGATCCGGCAAACAAACCACCGCTGGTAGCGGTGGTT
TTTTTGTTTGCAAGCAGCAGATTACGCGCAGAAAAAAAGGATCTCAAGAAGATCCTTTGATCTTTTCTAC
GGGGTCTGACGCTCAGTGGAACGAAAACTCACGTTAAGGGATTTTGGTCATGAGATTATCAAAAAGGATC
TTCACCTAGATCCTTTTAAATTAAAAATGAAGTTTTAAATCAATCTAAAGTATATATGAGTAAACTTGGT
CTGACAGTTACCAATGCTTAATCAGTGAGGCACCTATCTCAGCGATCTGTCTATTTCGTTCATCCATAGT
TGCCTGACTCCCCGTCGTGTAGATAACTACGATACGGGAGGGCTTACCATCTGGCCCCAGTGCTGCAATG
ATACCGCGAGACCCACGCTCACCGGCTCCAGATTTATCAGCAATAAACCAGCCAGCCGGAAGGGCCGAGC
GCAGAAGTGGTCCTGCAACTTTATCCGCCTCCATCCAGTCTATTAATTGTTGCCGGGAAGCTAGAGTAAG
TAGTTCGCCAGTTAATAGTTTGCGCAACGTTGTTGCCATTGCTACAGGCATCGTGGTGTCACGCTCGTCG
TTTGGTATGGCTTCATTCAGCTCCGGTTCCCAACGATCAAGGCGAGTTACATGATCCCCCATGTTGTGCA
AAAAAGCGGTTAGCTCCTTCGGTCCTCCGATCGTTGTCAGAAGTAAGTTGGCCGCAGTGTTATCACTCAT
GGTTATGGCAGCACTGCATAATTCTCTTACTGTCATGCCATCCGTAAGATGCTTTTCTGTGACTGGTGAG
TACTCAACCAAGTCATTCTGAGAATAGTGTATGCGGCGACCGAGTTGCTCTTGCCCGGCGTCAATACGGG
ATAATACCGCGCCACATAGCAGAACTTTAAAAGTGCTCATCATTGGAAAACGTTCTTCGGGGCGAAAACT
CTCAAGGATCTTACCGCTGTTGAGATCCAGTTCGATGTAACCCACTCGTGCACCCAACTGATCTTCAGCA
TCTTTTACTTTCACCAGCGTTTCTGGGTGAGCAAAAACAGGAAGGCAAAATGCCGCAAAAAAGGGAATAA
GGGCGACACGGAAATGTTGAATACTCATACTCTTCCTTTTTCAATATTATTGAAGCATTTATCAGGGTTA
TTGTCTCATGAGCGGATACATATTTGAATGTATTTAGAAAAATAAACAAATAGGGGTTCCGCGCACATTT
CCCCGAAAAGTGCCACCTGACGTCGACGGATCGGGAGATCTCCCGATCCCCTATGGTGCACTCTCAGTAC
AATCTGCTCTGATGCCGCATAGTTAAGCCAGTATCTGCTCCCTGCTTGTGTGTTGGAGGTCGCTGAGTAG
