LOCUS       Exported 636 bp ds-DNA linear SYN 20-SEP-2021
DEFINITION  Expresses HsPDZ1b (Homo sapiens) folllwed by restriction sites.
ACCESSION   .
VERSION     .
KEYWORDS    pOVC1_HsPDZ1b_X
SOURCE      synthetic DNA construct
  ORGANISM  synthetic DNA construct
REFERENCE   1 (bases 1 to 636)
  AUTHORS   Tichy AM, Gerrard EJ, Legrand JMD, Hobbs RM, Janovjak H
  TITLE     Engineering Strategy and Vector Library for the Rapid Generation of
            Modular Light-Controlled Protein-Protein Interactions.
  JOURNAL   J Mol Biol. 2019 May 29. pii: S0022-2836(19)30317-1. doi:
            10.1016/j.jmb.2019.05.033.
  PUBMED    31150735
REFERENCE   2 (bases 1 to 636)
  AUTHORS   .
  TITLE     Direct Submission
  JOURNAL   Exported Sep 20, 2021 from SnapGene Server 1.1.58
            http://www.snapgene.com
FEATURES             Location/Qualifiers
     source          1..636
                     /organism="synthetic DNA construct"
                     /mol_type="other DNA"
ORIGIN
        1 accatggcca ccgggccaga acttggattt agcatatcag gtggtgtcgg gggtagagga
       61 aacccattca gacctgatga tgatggtata tttgtaacaa gggtacaacc tgaaggacca
      121 gcatcaaaat tactgcagcc aggtgataaa attattcagg ctaatggcta cagttttata
      181 aatattgaac atggacaagc agtgtccttg ctaaaaactt tccagaatac agttgaactc
      241 atcattgtac gagaagttgg taacggtgca aaacaagaga ttcgagtgag ggttgaaaaa
      301 gacggtggtt ctggaggcgt ttcttctgtt ccgaccaatc tggaagttgt tgctgcgacc
      361 ccgactagcc tgctgatcag ctgggatgcg tatagggagc ttccggttag ttattaccgt
      421 atcacgtacg gtgaaacagg tggtaactcc ccggttcagg agttcactgt acctggttcc
      481 aagtctactg ctaccatcag cggcctgaaa ccgggtgtcg actataccat cactgtatac
      541 gcacattaca actaccatta ctactctagc ccaatctcga ttaactaccg tacctctaga
      601 cccggtgaat tctcaggctc tggatccccc gggtaa
//
